Addgene plasmid #47458: LITE2.0 EF1a_TALE(Neurog2)-GS-CIB1(NLS*,∆318-334)_WPRE_hGHpA
Purpose: LITE2.0 TALE-CIB1. Changes from LITE1.0: glycine-serine linker, mutated endogenous NLS, aa318-334 deletion. This particular TALE targeted to Neurog2. EF1-alpha promoter for ubiquitous mammalian exp.
Depositing lab: Feng Zhang. Depositing organization: Broad Institute. Publication: Optical control of mammalian endogenous transcription and epigenetic states. Konermann S, Brigham MD, Trevino A, Hsu PD, Heidenreich M, Le Cong, Platt RJ, Scott DA, Church GM, Zhang F. Nature. 2013 Jul 23. doi: 10.1038/nature12466. PubMed 23877069.
Backbone
  Vector backbone: pAAV_EF1a_WPRE_hGHpA
  Backbone manufacturer: Zhang Lab
  Backbone size w/o insert (bp): 5324
  Total vector size (bp): 8909
  Vector type: Mammalian Expression
Growth in bacteria
  Bacterial resistance: Ampicillin, 100 μg/mL
  Growth temperature: 37°C
  Growth strain: Stbl3
  Copy number: High Copy
Gene/Insert
  Gene/Insert name: TALE (Neurog2)-GS-CIB1(NLS*,∆318-334)
  Species: Synthetic
  Insert size (bp): 3585
  Promoter: EF1-alpha
  Tag / fusion protein: HA (N terminal on insert)
  Cloning method: Unknown
  Sequencing primers: 5′ multiple
Terms and licenses: Academic/Nonprofit Terms; Industry Terms: Not Available to Industry
How to cite: LITE2.0 EF1a_TALE(Neurog2)-GS-CIB1(NLS*,∆318-334)_WPRE_hGHpA was a gift from Feng Zhang (Addgene plasmid # 47458 ; http://n2t.net/addgene:47458 ; RRID:Addgene_47458)
