[The description below was written by a language model from this plasmid's Addgene catalogue record and the feature table of its GenBank file.]
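Description:
LITE2.0 EF1a_TALE(Neurog2)-GS-CIB1(NLS*,∆318-334)_WPRE_hGHpA is an 8.9 kb mammalian expression plasmid built on a pAAV_EF1a_WPRE_hGHpA backbone. The expression cassette lies between two AAV2 inverted terminal repeats. The catalogue lists the vector type only as mammalian expression, and at roughly 6.3 kb the ITR-to-ITR span is larger than AAV capsids normally accommodate. In bacteria the plasmid is maintained by a high-copy ColE1/pUC-type origin and selected with ampicillin through the bla gene. An f1 phage origin is also present.

The payload is a 3.6 kb synthetic open reading frame driven by the human EF-1-alpha promoter, including its intron A, for strong, ubiquitous expression. It encodes an N-terminal HA epitope tag followed by a TALE DNA-binding domain programmed to recognise the Neurog2 locus, joined through a glycine-serine linker to CIB1. Downstream, a WPRE enhances transcript stability and expression, and the human growth hormone polyadenylation signal terminates the message. The feature table annotates only the HA tag within the coding region, so the TALE and CIB1 segments are known from the catalogue fields rather than from sequence annotation. A second held record covers only a 1 kb portion and carries no features.

This is the DNA-anchoring half of the second-generation LITE (light-inducible transcriptional effector) system. CIB1 is the blue-light-dependent binding partner of cryptochrome 2, so illumination would recruit a separately supplied CRY2-effector fusion to the TALE-bound site. Compared with LITE1.0, this version adds the glycine-serine linker, mutates the endogenous CIB1 nuclear localisation signal and deletes residues 318–334. It is used for optical control of endogenous transcription and epigenetic states in mammalian cells.
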