LOCUS       Exported 8909 bp ds-DNA circular SYN 12-MAY-2021
DEFINITION  LITE2.0 TALE-CIB1. Changes from LITE1.0: glycine-serine linker,
            mutated endogenous NLS, aa318-334 deletion. This particular TALE
            targeted to Neurog2. EF1-alpha promoter for ubiquitous mammalian
            exp..
ACCESSION   .
VERSION     .
KEYWORDS    LITE2.0 EF1a_TALE(Neurog2)-GS-CIB1(NLS*,∆318-334)_WPRE_hGHpA
SOURCE      synthetic DNA construct
  ORGANISM  synthetic DNA construct
REFERENCE   1 (bases 1 to 8909)
  AUTHORS   Konermann S, Brigham MD, Trevino A, Hsu PD, Heidenreich M, Le Cong,
            Platt RJ, Scott DA, Church GM, Zhang F
  TITLE     Optical control of mammalian endogenous transcription and epigenetic
            states.
  JOURNAL   Nature. 2013 Jul 23. doi: 10.1038/nature12466.
  PUBMED    23877069
REFERENCE   2 (bases 1 to 8909)
  AUTHORS   .
  TITLE     Direct Submission
  JOURNAL   Exported May 12, 2021 from SnapGene Server 1.1.58
            http://www.snapgene.com
FEATURES             Location/Qualifiers
     source          1..8909
                     /organism="synthetic DNA construct"
                     /mol_type="other DNA"
     repeat_region   1..130
                     /label=AAV2 ITR (alternate)
                     /note="Functional equivalent of wild-type AAV2 ITR"
     promoter        237..1414
                     /label=EF-1-alpha promoter
                     /note="strong constitutive promoter for human elongation
                     factor EF-1-alpha"
     intron          468..1405
                     /label=EF-1-alpha intron A
                     /note="intron upstream of the start codon of human
                     EF-1-alpha"
     primer_bind     1362..1382
                     /label=EF1a-F
                     /note="Human elongation factor-1a promoter, forward primer"
     CDS             1430..1456
                     /codon_start=1
                     /product="HA (human influenza hemagglutinin) epitope tag"
                     /label=HA
                     /translation="YPYDVPDYA"
     misc_feature    5036..5624
                     /label=WPRE
                     /note="woodchuck hepatitis virus posttranscriptional
                     regulatory element"
     primer_bind     complement(5089..5109)
                     /label=WPRE-R
                     /note="WPRE, reverse primer"
     CDS             complement(5507..5518)
                     /codon_start=1
                     /product="Factor Xa recognition and cleavage site"
                     /label=Factor Xa site
                     /translation="IEGR"
     polyA_signal    5656..6132
                     /label=hGH poly(A) signal
                     /note="human growth hormone polyadenylation signal"
     primer_bind     complement(5855..5874)
                     /label=hGH-PA-R
                     /note="Human growth hormone terminator, reverse primer"
     repeat_region   6172..6312
                     /label=AAV2 ITR
                     /note="inverted terminal repeat of adeno-associated virus
                     serotype 2"
     repeat_region   6172..6301
                     /label=AAV2 ITR
     rep_origin      6387..6842
                     /direction=RIGHT
                     /label=f1 ori
                     /note="f1 bacteriophage origin of replication; arrow
                     indicates direction of (+) strand synthesis"
     primer_bind     complement(6474..6493)
                     /label=F1ori-R
                     /note="F1 origin, reverse primer"
     primer_bind     6684..6705
                     /label=F1ori-F
                     /note="F1 origin, forward primer"
     primer_bind     complement(6859..6878)
                     /label=pRS-marker
                     /note="pRS vectors, use to sequence yeast selectable
                     marker"
     primer_bind     6978..7000
                     /label=pGEX 3'
                     /note="pGEX vectors, reverse primer"
     primer_bind     complement(7038..7056)
                     /label=pBRforEco
                     /note="pBR322 vectors, upsteam of EcoRI site, forward
                     primer"
     promoter        7124..7228
                     /gene="bla"
                     /label=AmpR promoter
     CDS             7229..8089
                     /codon_start=1
                     /gene="bla"
                     /product="beta-lactamase"
                     /label=AmpR
                     /note="confers resistance to ampicillin, carbenicillin, and
                     related antibiotics"
                     /translation="MSIQHFRVALIPFFAAFCLPVFAHPETLVKVKDAEDQLGARVGYI
                     ELDLNSGKILESFRPEERFPMMSTFKVLLCGAVLSRIDAGQEQLGRRIHYSQNDLVEYS
                     PVTEKHLTDGMTVRELCSAAITMSDNTAANLLLTTIGGPKELTAFLHNMGDHVTRLDRW
                     EPELNEAIPNDERDTTMPVAMATTLRKLLTGELLTLASRQQLIDWMEADKVAGPLLRSA
                     LPAGWFIADKSGAGERGSRGIIAALGPDGKPSRIVVIYTTGSQATMDERNRQIAEIGAS
                     LIKHW"
     primer_bind     complement(7447..7466)
                     /label=Amp-R
                     /note="Ampicillin resistance gene, reverse primer"
     rep_origin      8260..8848
                     /direction=RIGHT
                     /label=ori
                     /note="high-copy-number ColE1/pMB1/pBR322/pUC origin of
                     replication"
     primer_bind     8749..8768
                     /label=pBR322ori-F
                     /note="pBR322 origin, forward primer"
ORIGIN
        1 cctgcaggca gctgcgcgct cgctcgctca ctgaggccgc ccgggcgtcg ggcgaccttt
       61 ggtcgcccgg cctcagtgag cgagcgagcg cgcagagagg gagtggccaa ctccatcact
      121 aggggttcct gcggccgcac gcgttgtaca aagctttgca aagatggata aagttttaaa
      181 cagagaggaa tctttgcagc taatggacct tctaggtctt gaaaggagtg ggaattggct
      241 ccggtgcccg tcagtgggca gagcgcacat cgcccacagt ccccgagaag ttggggggag
      301 gggtcggcaa ttgaaccggt gcctagagaa ggtggcgcgg ggtaaactgg gaaagtgatg
      361 tcgtgtactg gctccgcctt tttcccgagg gtgggggaga accgtatata agtgcagtag
      421 tcgccgtgaa cgttcttttt cgcaacgggt ttgccgccag aacacaggta agtgccgtgt
      481 gtggttcccg cgggcctggc ctctttacgg gttatggccc ttgcgtgcct tgaattactt
      541 ccactggctg cagtacgtga ttcttgatcc cgagcttcgg gttggaagtg ggtgggagag
      601 ttcgaggcct tgcgcttaag gagccccttc gcctcgtgct tgagttgagg cctggcctgg
      661 gcgctggggc cgccgcgtgc gaatctggtg gcaccttcgc gcctgtctcg ctgctttcga
      721 taagtctcta gccatttaaa atttttgatg acctgctgcg acgctttttt tctggcaaga
      781 tagtcttgta aatgcgggcc aagatctgca cactggtatt tcggtttttg gggccgcggg
      841 cggcgacggg gcccgtgcgt cccagcgcac atgttcggcg aggcggggcc tgcgagcgcg
      901 gccaccgaga atcggacggg ggtagtctca agctggccgg cctgctctgg tgcctggcct
      961 cgcgccgccg tgtatcgccc cgccctgggc ggcaaggctg gcccggtcgg caccagttgc
     1021 gtgagcggaa agatggccgc ttcccggccc tgctgcaggg agctcaaaat ggaggacgcg
     1081 gcgctcggga gagcgggcgg gtgagtcacc cacacaaagg aaaagggcct ttccgtcctc
     1141 agccgtcgct tcatgtgact ccacggagta ccgggcgccg tccaggcacc tcgattagtt
     1201 ctcgagcttt tggagtacgt cgtctttagg ttggggggag gggttttatg cgatggagtt
     1261 tccccacact gagtgggtgg agactgaagt taggccagct tggcacttga tgtaattctc
     1321 cttggaattt gccctttttg agtttggatc ttggttcatt ctcaagcctc agacagtggt
     1381 tcaaagtttt tttcttccat ttcaggtgtc gtgaggatcc gccaccatgt acccatacga
     1441 tgttccagat tacgcttcgc ggacccggct cccttcccca cccgcaccca gcccagcgtt
     1501 ttcggccgac tcgttctcag acctgcttag gcagttcgac ccctcactgt ttaacacatc
     1561 gttgttcgac tcccttcctc cgtttggggc gcaccatacg gaggcggcca ccggggagtg
     1621 ggatgaggtg cagtcgggat tgagagctgc ggatgcacca cccccaacca tgcgggtggc
     1681 cgtcaccgct gcccgaccgc cgagggcgaa gcccgcacca aggcggaggg cagcgcaacc
     1741 gtccgacgca agccccgcag cgcaagtaga tttgagaact ttgggatatt cacagcagca
     1801 gcaggaaaag atcaagccca aagtgaggtc gacagtcgcg cagcatcacg aagcgctggt
     1861 gggtcatggg tttacacatg cccacatcgt agccttgtcg cagcaccctg cagcccttgg
     1921 cacggtcgcc gtcaagtacc aggacatgat tgcggcgttg ccggaagcca cacatgaggc
     1981 gatcgtcggt gtggggaaac agtggagcgg agcccgagcg cttgaggccc tgttgacggt
     2041 cgcgggagag ctgagagggc ctccccttca gctggacacg ggccagttgc tgaagatcgc
     2101 gaagcgggga ggagtcacgg cggtcgaggc ggtgcacgcg tggcgcaatg cgctcacggg
     2161 agcacccctc aacctgaccc cagagcaggt cgtggcaatt gcgagccata acgggggaaa
     2221 gcaggcactc gaaaccgtcc agaggttgct gcctgtgctg tgccaagcgc acggacttac
     2281 gccagagcag gtcgtggcaa ttgcgagcaa catcggggga aagcaggcac tcgaaaccgt
     2341 ccagaggttg ctgcctgtgc tgtgccaagc gcacggacta accccagagc aggtcgtggc
     2401 aattgcgagc aacatcgggg gaaagcaggc actcgaaacc gtccagaggt tgctgcctgt
     2461 gctgtgccaa gcgcacgggt tgaccccaga gcaggtcgtg gcaattgcga gcaacggagg
     2521 gggaaagcag gcactcgaaa ccgtccagag gttgctgcct gtgctgtgcc aagcgcacgg
     2581 cttaacccca gagcaggtcg tggcaattgc gagccataac gggggaaagc aggcactcga
     2641 aaccgtccag aggttgctgc ctgtgctgtg ccaagcgcac ggcctgaccc cagagcaggt
     2701 cgtggcaatt gcgagcaaca tcgggggaaa gcaggcactc gaaaccgtcc agaggttgct
     2761 gcctgtgctg tgccaagcgc acggactgac accagagcag gtcgtggcaa ttgcgagcaa
     2821 cggaggggga aagcaggcac tcgaaaccgt ccagaggttg ctgcctgtgc tgtgccaagc
     2881 gcacggactc actccagagc aggtcgtggc aattgcgagc cataacgggg gaaagcaggc
     2941 actcgaaacc gtccagaggt tgctgcctgt gctgtgccaa gcgcacggcc tcaccccaga
     3001 gcaggtcgtg gcaattgcga gcaacatcgg gggaaagcag gcactcgaaa ccgtccagag
     3061 gttgctgcct gtgctgtgcc aagcgcacgg attaacccca gagcaggtcg tggcaattgc
     3121 gagcaacgga gggggaaagc aggcactcga aaccgtccag aggttgctgc ctgtgctgtg
     3181 ccaagcgcac ggacttaccc cagagcaggt cgtggcaatt gcgagcaaca tcgggggaaa
     3241 gcaggcactc gaaaccgtcc agaggttgct gcctgtgctg tgccaagcgc acgggctcac
     3301 cccagagcag gtcgtggcaa ttgcgagcaa catcggggga aagcaggcac tcgaaaccgt
     3361 ccagaggttg ctgcctgtgc tgtgccaagc gcacggtctt accccagagc aggtcgtggc
     3421 aattgcgagc aacggagggg gaaagcaggc actcgaaacc gtccagaggt tgctgcctgt
     3481 gctgtgccaa gcgcacggcc tcaccccaga gcaggtcgtg gcaattgcga gcaacatcgg
     3541 gggaaagcag gcactcgaaa ccgtccagag gttgctgcct gtgctgtgcc aagcgcatgg
     3601 gctcacccca gagcaggtcg tggcaattgc gagccatgac gggggaaagc aggcactcga
     3661 aaccgtccag aggttgctgc ctgtgctgtg ccaagcgcac ggtctaaccc cagagcaggt
     3721 cgtggcaatt gcgagccata acgggggaaa gcaggcactc gaaaccgtcc agaggttgct
     3781 gcctgtgctg tgccaagcgc acggactcac gcctgagcag gtagtggcta ttgcatccaa
     3841 taacgggggc agacccgcac tggagtcaat cgtggcccag ctttcgaggc cggaccccgc
     3901 gctggccgca ctcactaatg atcatcttgt agcgctggcc tgcctcggcg gacgacccgc
     3961 cttggatgcg gtgaagaagg ggctcccgca cgcgcctgca ttgattaagc ggaccaacag
     4021 aaggattccc gagaggacat cacatcgagt ggcagctagc ggcggcggcg gcagcggcgg
     4081 cggcggcagc aacggcgcga ttggtgggga tttgctgctt aactttcccg acatgtccgt
     4141 gttggaacgt cagcgcgcac atttgaagta tcttaacccc accttcgact ccccgttggc
     4201 cgggttcttt gcggactcat ctatgattac gggaggggaa atggacagct acctctcaac
     4261 ggccggattg aatcttccga tgatgtatgg agaaaccact gtagaaggcg actcgcgact
     4321 ctcgatttcg cctgaaacga cgctgggaac agggaacttc aaggcggcga aattcgacac
     4381 ggagacaaaa gattgcaacg aagcggcgaa gaaaatgacc atgaatcgcg atgatctggt
     4441 agaggaggga gaggaggaaa agtcgaagat tactgaacag aacaatgggt ctaccaaaag
     4501 tatcaaaaag atgaagcaca aagctaagaa agaagagaac aatttcagca atgacagcag
     4561 taaagtcaca aaagaactgg agaaaacgga ttacattcac gtgagggcgc gacgagggca
     4621 ggctacagat tcacattcaa ttgcggagag agtacggaga gagaaaatct cagaaaggat
     4681 gaagttcctc caagaccttg tgccaggttg tgacaagatc acaggcaaag caggaatgct
     4741 ggatgagatc atcaactacg tccaatcgtt gcaaagacaa attgagtttc tctcgatgaa
     4801 actggccatc gtgaatccta gaccggattt cgacatggat gacatctttg cgaaagaagt
     4861 ggcatccact cccatgacgg ttgtgccctc accggagatg gtcttgtctg gttacagcca
     4921 cgaaatggtg cattcgggtt attcaagcga gatggtcaat tcgggatacc ttcacgtcaa
     4981 tcccatgcag caggtgaata cttccagtta agaattcgat atcaagctta tcgataatca
     5041 acctctggat tacaaaattt gtgaaagatt gactggtatt cttaactatg ttgctccttt
     5101 tacgctatgt ggatacgctg ctttaatgcc tttgtatcat gctattgctt cccgtatggc
     5161 tttcattttc tcctccttgt ataaatcctg gttgctgtct ctttatgagg agttgtggcc
     5221 cgttgtcagg caacgtggcg tggtgtgcac tgtgtttgct gacgcaaccc ccactggttg
     5281 gggcattgcc accacctgtc agctcctttc cgggactttc gctttccccc tccctattgc
     5341 cacggcggaa ctcatcgccg cctgccttgc ccgctgctgg acaggggctc ggctgttggg
     5401 cactgacaat tccgtggtgt tgtcggggaa atcatcgtcc tttccttggc tgctcgccta
     5461 tgttgccacc tggattctgc gcgggacgtc cttctgctac gtcccttcgg ccctcaatcc
     5521 agcggacctt ccttcccgcg gcctgctgcc ggctctgcgg cctcttccgc gtcttcgcct
     5581 tcgccctcag acgagtcgga tctccctttg ggccgcctcc ccgcatcgat accgagcgct
     5641 gctcgagaga tctacgggtg gcatccctgt gacccctccc cagtgcctct cctggccctg
     5701 gaagttgcca ctccagtgcc caccagcctt gtcctaataa aattaagttg catcattttg
     5761 tctgactagg tgtccttcta taatattatg gggtggaggg gggtggtatg gagcaagggg
     5821 caagttggga agacaacctg tagggcctgc ggggtctatt gggaaccaag ctggagtgca
     5881 gtggcacaat cttggctcac tgcaatctcc gcctcctggg ttcaagcgat tctcctgcct
     5941 cagcctcccg agttgttggg attccaggca tgcatgacca ggctcagcta atttttgttt
     6001 ttttggtaga gacggggttt caccatattg gccaggctgg tctccaactc ctaatctcag
     6061 gtgatctacc caccttggcc tcccaaattg ctgggattac aggcgtgaac cactgctccc
     6121 ttccctgtcc ttctgatttt gtaggtaacc acgtgcggac cgagcggccg caggaacccc
     6181 tagtgatgga gttggccact ccctctctgc gcgctcgctc gctcactgag gccgggcgac
     6241 caaaggtcgc ccgacgcccg ggctttgccc gggcggcctc agtgagcgag cgagcgcgca
     6301 gctgcctgca ggggcgcctg atgcggtatt ttctccttac gcatctgtgc ggtatttcac
     6361 accgcatann nnnnnnnnnn nnnnnnnnnn nnnnnnnnnn nnnnnnnnnn nnnnnnnnnn
     6421 nnnnnnnnnn nnnnnnnnnn nnnnnnnnnn nnnnnnnnnn nnnnnnnnnn nnnnnnnnnn
     6481 nnnnnnnnnn nnnnnnnnnn nnnnnnnnnn cnnnnnnnnn nnnnnnnnnn nnnnnnnnnn
     6541 nnnnnnnnnn nnnnnnnnnn nnnnnnnnnn nnnnnnnnnn nnnnnnnnnn nnnnnnnnnn
     6601 nnnnnnnnnn nnnnnnnnnn nnnnnnnnnn nnnnnnnnnn nnnnnnnnnn nncctttgac
     6661 gttggagtcc acgttcttta atagtggact cttgttccaa actggaacaa cactcaaccc
     6721 tatctcgggc tattcttttg atttataagg gattttgccg atttcggcct attggttaaa
     6781 aaatgagctg atttaacaaa aatttaacgc gaattttaac aaaatattaa cgtttacaat
     6841 tttatggtgc actctcagta caatctgctc tgatgccgca tagttaagcc agccccgaca
     6901 cccgccaaca cccgctgacg cgccctgacg ggcttgtctg ctcccggcat ccgcttacag
     6961 acaagctgtg accgtctccg ggagctgcat gtgtcagagg ttttcaccgt catcaccgaa
     7021 acgcgcgaga cgaaagggcc tcgtgatacg cctattttta taggttaatg tcatgataat
     7081 aatggtttct tagacgtcag gtggcacttt tcggggaaat gtgcgcggaa cccctatttg
     7141 tttatttttc taaatacatt caaatatgta tccgctcatg agacaataac cctgataaat
     7201 gcttcaataa tattgaaaaa ggaagagtat gagtattcaa catttccgtg tcgcccttat
     7261 tccctttttt gcggcatttt gccttcctgt ttttgctcac ccagaaacgc tggtgaaagt
     7321 aaaagatgct gaagatcagt tgggtgcacg agtgggttac atcgaactgg atctcaacag
     7381 cggtaagatc cttgagagtt ttcgccccga agaacgtttt ccaatgatga gcacttttaa
     7441 agttctgcta tgtggcgcgg tattatcccg tattgacgcc gggcaagagc aactcggtcg
     7501 ccgcatacac tattctcaga atgacttggt tgagtactca ccagtcacag aaaagcatct
     7561 tacggatggc atgacagtaa gagaattatg cagtgctgcc ataaccatga gtgataacac
     7621 tgcggccaac ttacttctga caacgatcgg aggaccgaag gagctaaccg cttttttgca
     7681 caacatgggg gatcatgtaa ctcgccttga tcgttgggaa ccggagctga atgaagccat
     7741 accaaacgac gagcgtgaca ccacgatgcc tgtagcaatg gcaacaacgt tgcgcaaact
     7801 attaactggc gaactactta ctctagcttc ccggcaacaa ttaatagact ggatggaggc
     7861 ggataaagtt gcaggaccac ttctgcgctc ggcccttccg gctggctggt ttattgctga
     7921 taaatctgga gccggtgagc gtgggtctcg cggtatcatt gcagcactgg ggccagatgg
     7981 taagccctcc cgtatcgtag ttatctacac gacggggagt caggcaacta tggatgaacg
     8041 aaatagacag atcgctgaga taggtgcctc actgattaag cattggtaac tgtcagacca
     8101 agtttactca tatatacttt agattgattt aaaacttcat ttttaattta aaaggatcta
     8161 ggtgaagatc ctttttgata atctcatgac caaaatccct taacgtgagt tttcgttcca
     8221 ctgagcgtca gaccccgtag aaaagatcaa aggatcttct tgagatcctt tttttctgcg
     8281 cgtaatctgc tgcttgcaaa caaaaaaacc accgctacca gcggtggttt gtttgccgga
     8341 tcaagagcta ccaactcttt ttccgaaggt aactggcttc agcagagcgc agataccaaa
     8401 tactgtcctt ctagtgtagc cgtagttagg ccaccacttc aagaactctg tagcaccgcc
     8461 tacatacctc gctctgctaa tcctgttacc agtggctgct gccagtggcg ataagtcgtg
     8521 tcttaccggg ttggactcaa gacgatagtt accggataag gcgcagcggt cgggctgaac
     8581 ggggggttcg tgcacacagc ccagcttgga gcgaacgacc tacaccgaac tgagatacct
     8641 acagcgtgag ctatgagaaa gcgccacgct tcccgaaggg agaaaggcgg acaggtatcc
     8701 ggtaagcggc agggtcggaa caggagagcg cacgagggag cttccagggg gaaacgcctg
     8761 gtatctttat agtcctgtcg ggtttcgcca cctctgactt gagcgtcgat ttttgtgatg
     8821 ctcgtcaggg gggcggagcc tatggaaaaa cgccagcaac gcggcctttt tacggttcct
     8881 ggccttttgc tggccttttg ctcacatgt
//
