LOCUS       Exported 1008 bp ds-DNA linear SYN 24-MAY-2021
DEFINITION  LITE2.0 TALE-CIB1. Changes from LITE1.0: glycine-serine linker,
            mutated endogenous NLS, aa318-334 deletion. This particular TALE
            targeted to Neurog2. EF1-alpha promoter for ubiquitous mammalian
            exp..
ACCESSION   .
VERSION     .
KEYWORDS    LITE2.0 EF1a_TALE(Neurog2)-GS-CIB1(NLS*,∆318-334)_WPRE_hGHpA
SOURCE      synthetic DNA construct
  ORGANISM  synthetic DNA construct
REFERENCE   1 (bases 1 to 1008)
  AUTHORS   Konermann S, Brigham MD, Trevino A, Hsu PD, Heidenreich M, Le Cong,
            Platt RJ, Scott DA, Church GM, Zhang F
  TITLE     Optical control of mammalian endogenous transcription and epigenetic
            states.
  JOURNAL   Nature. 2013 Jul 23. doi: 10.1038/nature12466.
  PUBMED    23877069
REFERENCE   2 (bases 1 to 1008)
  AUTHORS   .
  TITLE     Direct Submission
  JOURNAL   Exported May 24, 2021 from SnapGene Server 1.1.58
            http://www.snapgene.com
FEATURES             Location/Qualifiers
     source          1..1008
                     /organism="synthetic DNA construct"
                     /mol_type="other DNA"
ORIGIN
        1 gtcgcgccct cacgtgaatg taatccgttt tctccagttc ttttgtgact ttactgctgt
       61 cattgctgaa attgttctct tctttcttag ctttgtgctt catctttttg atacttttgg
      121 tagacccatt gttctgttca gtaatcttcg acttttcctc ctctccctcc tctaccagat
      181 catcgcgatt catggtcatt ttcttcgccg cttcgttgca atcttttgtc tccgtgtcga
      241 atttcgccgc cttgaagttc cctgttccca gcgtcgtttc aggcgaaatc gagagtcgcg
      301 agtcgccttc tacagtggtt tctccataca tcatcggaag attcaatccg gccgttgaga
      361 ggtagctgtc catttcccct cccgtaatca tagatgagtc cgcaaagaac ccggccaacg
      421 gggagtcgaa ggtggggtta agatacttca aatgtgcgcg ctgacgttcc aacacggaca
      481 tgtcgggaaa gttaagcagc aaatccccac caatcgcgcc gttgctgccg ccgccgccgc
      541 tgccgccgcc gccgctagct gccactcgat gtgatgtcct ctcgggaatc cttctgttgg
      601 tccgcttaat caatgcaggc gcgtgcggga gccccttctt caccgcatcc aaggcgggtc
      661 gtccgccgag gcaggccagc gctacaagat gatcattagt gagtgcggcc agcgcggggt
      721 ccggcctcga aagctgggcc acgattgact ccagtgcggg tctgcccccg ttattggatg
      781 caatagccac tacctgctca ggcgtgagtc cgtgcgcttg gcacagcaca ggcagcaacc
      841 tctggacggt ttcgagtgcc tgctttcccc cgttatggct cgcaattgcc acgacctgct
      901 ctggggttag accgtgcgct tggcacagca caggcagcaa cctctggacg gtttcgagtg
      961 cctgctttcc cccgtcatgg ctcgcaattg ccacgacctg ctctgggg
//
