>Addgene plasmid #47458 | LITE2.0 EF1a_TALE(Neurog2)-GS-CIB1(NLS*,∆318-334)_WPRE_hGHpA | addgene partial sequence | sequence record 72032 | WPRE-R 5'-CATAGCGTAAAAGGAGCAACA-3'
CAGTCAATCTTTCACAAATTTTGTAATCCAGAGGTTGATTATCGATAAGCTTGATATCGAATTCTTAACT
GGAAGTATTCACCTGCTGCATGGGATTGACGTGAAGGTATCCCGAATTGACCATCTCGCTTGAATAACCC
GAATGCACCATTTCGTGGCTGTAACCAGACAAGACCATCTCCGGTGAGGGCACAACCGTCATGGGAGTGG
ATGCCACTTCTTTCGCAAAGATGTCATCCATGTCGAAATCCGGTCTAGGATTCACGATGGCCAGTTTCAT
CGAGAGAAACTCAATTTGTCTTTGCAACGATTGGACGTAGTTGATGATCTCATCCAGCATTCCTGCTTTG
CCTGTGATCTTGTCACAACCTGGCACAAGGTCTTGGAGGAACTTCATCCTTTCTGAGATTTTCTCTCTCC
GTACTCTCTCCGCAATTGAATGTGAATCTGTAGCCTGCCCTCGTCGCGCCCTCACGTGAATGTAATCCGT
TTTCTCCAGTTCTTTTGTGACTTTACTGCTGTCATTGCTGAAATTGTTCTCTTCTTTCTTAGCTTTGTGC
TTCATCTTTTTGATACTTTTGGTAGACCCATTGTTCTGTTCAGTAATCTTCGACTTTTCCTCCTCTCCCT
CCTCTACCAGATCATCGCGATTCATGGTCATTTTCTTCGCCGCTTCGTTGCAATCTTTTGTCTCCGTGTC
GAATTTCGCCGCCTTGAAGTTCCCTGTTCCCAGCGTCGTTTCAGGCGAAATCGAGAGTCGCGAGTCGCCT
TCTACAGTGGTTTCTCCATACATCATCGGAAGATTCAATCCGGCCGTTGAGAGGTAGCTGTCCATTTCCC
CTCCCGTAATCATAGATGAGTCCGCAAAGAACCCGGCCAACGGGGAGTCGAAGGTGGGGTTAAGATACTT
CAAATGTGCGCGCTGACGTTCCAACACGGACATGTCGGGAAAGTTAAGCAGCAAATCCCCACCAATCGCG
CCGTTGCTGCCGCCGCCGCCGCTGCCGCCGCCGCCGCTAGCTGCCACTCGATGTGATGTCCTCTCGGGAA
TCCTTCTGTTGGTCCGCTTAATCAATG
