>Addgene plasmid #47458 | LITE2.0 EF1a_TALE(Neurog2)-GS-CIB1(NLS*,∆318-334)_WPRE_hGHpA | addgene partial sequence | sequence record 72345 | zTALE-F 5'-CTCCCCTTCAGCTGGACAC-3'
CGAAGCGGGGAGGAGTCACGGCGGTCGAGGCGGTGCACGCGTGGCGCAATGCGCTCACGGGAGCACCCCT
CAACCTGACCCCAGAGCAGGTCGTGGCAATTGCGAGCCATAACGGGGGAAAGCAGGCACTCGAAACCGTC
CAGAGGTTGCTGCCTGTGCTGTGCCAAGCGCACGGACTTACGCCAGAGCAGGTCGTGGCAATTGCGAGCA
ACATCGGGGGAAAGCAGGCACTCGAAACCGTCCAGAGGTTGCTGCCTGTGCTGTGCCAAGCGCACGGACT
AACCCCAGAGCAGGTCGTGGCAATTGCGAGCAACATCGGGGGAAAGCAGGCACTCGAAACCGTCCAGAGG
TTGCTGCCTGTGCTGTGCCAAGCGCACGGGTTGACCCCAGAGCAGGTCGTGGCAATTGCGAGCAACGGAG
GGGGAAAGCAGGCACTCGAAACCGTCCAGAGGTTGCTGCCTGTGCTGTGCCAAGCGCACGGCTTAACCCC
AGAGCAGGTCGTGGCAATTGCGAGCCATAACGGGGGAAAGCAGGCACTCGAAACCGTCCAGAGGTTGCTG
CCTGTGCTGTGCCAAGCGCACGGCCTGACCCCAGAGCAGGTCGTGGCAATTGCGAGCAACATCGGGGGAA
AGCAGGCACTCGAAACCGTCCAGAGGTTGCTGCCTGTGCTGTGCCAAGCGCACGGACTGACACCAGAGCA
GGTCGTGGCAATTGCGAGCAAC
