>Addgene plasmid #47458 | LITE2.0 EF1a_TALE(Neurog2)-GS-CIB1(NLS*,∆318-334)_WPRE_hGHpA | addgene partial sequence | sequence record 72346 | zTALE-R 5'-CTTCTTCACCGCATCCAAG-3'
GCAGGCCAGCGCTACAAGATGATCATTAGTGAGTGCGGCCAGCGCGGGGTCCGGCCTCGAAAGCTGGGCC
ACGATTGACTCCAGTGCGGGTCTGCCCCCGTTATTGGATGCAATAGCCACTACCTGCTCAGGCGTGAGTC
CGTGCGCTTGGCACAGCACAGGCAGCAACCTCTGGACGGTTTCGAGTGCCTGCTTTCCCCCGTTATGGCT
CGCAATTGCCACGACCTGCTCTGGGGTTAGACCGTGCGCTTGGCACAGCACAGGCAGCAACCTCTGGACG
GTTTCGAGTGCCTGCTTTCCCCCGTCATGGCTCGCAATTGCCACGACCTGCTCTGGGGTGAGCCCATGCG
CTTGGCACAGCACAGGCAGCAACCTCTGGACGGTTTCGAGTGCCTGCTTTCCCCCGATGTTGCTCGCAAT
TGCCACGACCTGCTCTGGGGTGAGGCCGTGCGCTTGGCACAGCACAGGCAGCAACCTCTGGACGGTTTCG
AGTGCCTGCTTTCCCCCTCCGTTGCTCGCAATTGCCACGACCTGCTCTGGGGTAAGACCGTGCGCTTGGC
ACAGCACAGGCAGCAACCTCTGGACGGTTTCGAGTGCCTGCTTTCCCCCGATGTTGCTCGCAATTGCCAC
GACCTGCTCTGGGGTGAGCCCGTGCGCTTGGCACAGCACAGGCAGCAACCTCTGGACGGTTTCGAGTGCC
TGCTTTCCCCCGATGTTGCTCGCAATTGCCACGACCTGCTCTGGGGTAAGTCCGTGCGCTTGGCACAGCA
CAGGCAGCAACCTCTGGACGGTTTCGAGTGCCTGCTTTCCCCCT
