>Addgene plasmid #47458 | LITE2.0 EF1a_TALE(Neurog2)-GS-CIB1(NLS*,∆318-334)_WPRE_hGHpA | addgene partial sequence | sequence record 72347 | EF1a-F 5'-TCAAGCCTCAGACAGTGGTTC-3'
TTTCTTCCATTTCAGGTGTCGTGAGGATCCGCCACCATGTACCCATACGATGTTCCAGATTACGCTTCGC
GGACCCGGCTCCCTTCCCCACCCGCACCCAGCCCAGCGTTTTCGGCCGACTCGTTCTCAGACCTGCTTAG
GCAGTTCGACCCCTCACTGTTTAACACATCGTTGTTCGACTCCCTTCCTCCGTTTGGGGCGCACCATACG
GAGGCGGCCACCGGGGAGTGGGATGAGGTGCAGTCGGGATTGAGAGCTGCGGATGCACCACCCCCAACCA
TGCGGGTGGCCGTCACCGCTGCCCGACCGCCGAGGGCGAAGCCCGCACCAAGGCGGAGGGCAGCGCAACC
GTCCGACGCAAGCCCCGCAGCGCAAGTAGATTTGAGAACTTTGGGATATTCACAGCAGCAGCAGGAAAAG
ATCAAGCCCAAAGTGAGGTCGACAGTCGCGCAGCATCACGAAGCGCTGGTGGGTCATGGGTTTACACATG
CCCACATCGTAGCCTTGTCGCAGCACCCTGCAGCCCTTGGCACGGTCGCCGTCAAGTACCAGGACATGAT
TGCGGCGTTGCCGGAAGCCACACATGAGGCGATCGTCGGTGTGGGGAAACAGTGGAGCGGAGCCCGAGCG
CTTGAGGCCCTGTTGACGGTCGCGGGAGAGCTGAGAGGGCCTCCCCTTCAGCTGGACACGGGCCAGTTGC
TGAAGATCGCGAAGCGGGGAGGAGTCACGGCGGTCGAGGCGGTGCACGCGTGGCGCAATGCGCTCACGGG
AGCACCCCTCAACCTGACCCCAGAGCAGGTCGTGGCAATTGCGAGCCATAACGGGGGAAAGCAGGCACTC
GAAACCGTCCAGAGGTTGCTGCCTGTGCTGTGCCAAGCGCACGGACTTACGCCAGAGCAGGTCGTGGCAA
TTGCGAGCAACATCGGGGGAAAGCAGGCACTCGAAACCGTCCAGAGGTTGCTGCCTGTGCTGTGCCAAGC
GCACGGACTAACCCC
